Addgene plasmid #119213: PYL1_nTEVp
Purpose: Expresses N-terminus of tobacco etch virus protease (TEVp) fused to PYL1-abscisic acid responsive protein domain
Depositing lab: Roman Jerala. Publication: Design of fast proteolysis-based signaling and logic circuits in mammalian cells. Fink T, Lonzaric J, Praznik A, Plaper T, Merljak E, Leben K, Jerala N, Lebar T, Strmsek Z, Lapenta F, Bencina M, Jerala R. Nat Chem Biol. 2019 Feb;15(2):115-122. doi: 10.1038/s41589-018-0181-6. Epub 2018 Dec 10. PubMed 30531965.
Backbone
  Vector backbone: pcDNA3
  Backbone size w/o insert (bp): 5446
  Total vector size (bp): 6381
  Vector type: Mammalian Expression
Growth in bacteria
  Bacterial resistance: Ampicillin, 100 μg/mL
  Growth temperature: 37°C
  Growth strain: DH5alpha
  Copy number: High Copy
Gene/Insert
  Gene/Insert name: split nTEVp in sufion with PYL1 (alt name: PYL1_nTEVp)
  Promoter: CMV
  Tag / fusion protein: AU1 tag (N terminal on insert)
  Cloning method: Restriction Enzyme; 5′ cloning site EcoRI (unknown if destroyed); 3′ cloning site XhoI (unknown if destroyed)
  Sequencing primers: 5′ CGCAAATGGGCGGTAGGCGTG; 3′ TAGAAGGCACAGTCGAGG
Terms and licenses: Academic/Nonprofit Terms; Industry Terms: Not Available to Industry
How to cite: PYL1_nTEVp was a gift from Roman Jerala (Addgene plasmid # 119213 ; http://n2t.net/addgene:119213 ; RRID:Addgene_119213)
