[The description below was written by a language model from this plasmid's Addgene catalogue record and pLannotate feature annotations shown in this document.]
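Description:
PYL1_nTEVp is a mammalian expression plasmid of about 6.4 kb built on the pcDNA3 backbone. It is propagated in E. coli as a high-copy plasmid through its ColE1/pUC-type origin and selected with ampicillin via the β-lactamase gene. The backbone also carries an f1 origin for single-stranded DNA production and an SV40 early promoter driving a neomycin/kanamycin phosphotransferase gene with an SV40 polyadenylation signal, the usual arrangement that allows G418 selection of transfected mammalian cells. A few short annotated fragments (bom, a truncated HIV-1 LTR match, ble, lacI and lac promoter/operator remnants) look like backbone leftovers or partial sequence matches rather than functional parts.

The expression cassette uses the human CMV immediate-early enhancer and promoter, followed by a T7 promoter, the open reading frame, a reverse-oriented SP6 promoter and the bovine growth hormone polyadenylation signal. The insert, cloned between EcoRI and XhoI sites, encodes a fragment of Arabidopsis thaliana PYL1, an abscisic acid receptor, fused upstream of the N-terminal portion of tobacco etch virus protease. The catalogue lists an N-terminal AU1 epitope tag, which the feature table does not annotate separately.

The construct supplies one half of a split TEV protease. PYL1 binds group-A PP2C phosphatases when it is occupied by abscisic acid, so pairing this fusion with a complementary protease fragment on a suitable PYL1 partner would be expected to bring the two halves together and restore proteolytic activity on addition of the hormone. The record does not name that partner construct. The associated work concerns fast proteolysis-based signaling and logic circuits in mammalian cells, which fits use as a chemically inducible protease input module.
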