Features (pLannotate 1.2.2; 22 found; start..end, strand, type, name):
     28..80      -  misc_feature   bom (fragment): basis of mobility region from pBR322
    235..614     +  enhancer       CMV enhancer: human cytomegalovirus immediate early enhancer
    615..818     +  promoter       CMV promoter: human cytomegalovirus (CMV) immediate early promoter
    814..847     +  LTR            5' LTR (truncated) (fragment): truncated 5' long terminal repeat (LTR) from HIV-1
    863..881     +  promoter       T7 promoter: promoter for bacteriophage T7 RNA polymerase
    986..1516    +  CDS            PYL1 (fragment): PYL1_ARATH - Also known as RCAR12. Experimental evidence at protein level: Swiss-Prot protein existence level 1. Receptor for abscisic acid (ABA) required for ABA-mediated responses such as stomatal closure and germination inhibition. Inhibits the activity of group-A protein phosphatases type 2C (PP2Cs) when activated by ABA (PubMed:19407143, PubMed:19855379, PubMed:19893533, PubMed:19898420, PubMed:23844015, PubMed:21658606). Can be activated by both (-)-ABA and (+)-ABA (PubMed:23844015). From Arabidopsis thaliana (Mouse-ear cress).
   1529..1882    +  CDS            TEV protease (fragment): tobacco etch virus protease (Kapust et al., 2001)
   1933..1951    -  promoter       SP6 promoter: promoter for bacteriophage SP6 RNA polymerase
   1977..2201    +  polyA_signal   bGH poly(A) signal: bovine growth hormone polyadenylation signal
   2205..2226    +  promoter       SV40 promoter (fragment): SV40 enhancer and early promoter
   2247..2675    +  rep_origin     f1 ori (sequence partly withheld): f1 bacteriophage origin of replication; arrow indicates direction of (+) strand synthesis
   2689..3018    +  promoter       SV40 promoter: SV40 enhancer and early promoter
   3085..3876    +  CDS            neo: KKA2_KLEPN - Also known as kan, nptII. Experimental evidence at protein level: Swiss-Prot protein existence level 1. Resistance to kanamycin, neomycin, paromomycin, ribostamycin, butirosin and gentamicin B. From Klebsiella pneumoniae.
   3900..4058    +  CDS            ble (fragment): BLE_KLEPN - Experimental evidence at protein level: Swiss-Prot protein existence level 1. Binding protein with a strong affinity to the bleomycin family of antibiotics. Binds to CL990; an antimitotic-antibiotic compound. From Klebsiella pneumoniae.
   4053..4174    +  polyA_signal   SV40 poly(A) signal: SV40 polyadenylation signal
   4247..4263    -  protein_bind   lac operator: The lac repressor binds to the lac operator to inhibit transcription in E. coli. This inhibition can be relieved by adding lactose or isopropyl-β-D-thiogalactopyranoside (IPTG). lac repressor encoded by lacI
   4271..4301    -  promoter       lac promoter: promoter for the E. coli lac operon
   4316..4337    -  protein_bind   CAP binding site: CAP binding activates transcription in the presence of cAMP. E. coli catabolite activator protein
   4350..4442    -  CDS            lacI (fragment): lac repressor; lacI; The lac repressor binds to the lac operator to inhibit transcription in E. coli. This inhibition can be relieved by adding lactose or isopropyl-β-D-thiogalactopyranoside (IPTG).
   4625..5213    -  rep_origin     ori: high-copy-number ColE1/pMB1/pBR322/pUC origin of replication
   5384..6244    -  CDS            AmpR: β-lactamase; bla; confers resistance to ampicillin, carbenicillin, and related antibiotics
   6245..6349    -  promoter       AmpR promoter: bla
>Addgene plasmid #119213 | PYL1_nTEVp | addgene full sequence | sequence record 232030 | Addgene NGS Result
GACGGATCGGGAGATCTCCCGATCCCCTATGGTGCACTCTCAGTACAATCTGCTCTGATGCCGCATAGTT
AAGCCAGTATCTGCTCCCTGCTTGTGTGTTGGAGGTCGCTGAGTAGTGCGCGAGCAAAATTTAAGCTACA
ACAAGGCAAGGCTTGACCGACAATTGCATGAAGAATCTGCTTAGGGTTAGGCGTTTTGCGCTGCTTCGCG
ATGTACGGGCCAGATATACGCGTTGACATTGATTATTGACTAGTTATTAATAGTAATCAATTACGGGGTC
ATTAGTTCATAGCCCATATATGGAGTTCCGCGTTACATAACTTACGGTAAATGGCCCGCCTGGCTGACCG
CCCAACGACCCCCGCCCATTGACGTCAATAATGACGTATGTTCCCATAGTAACGCCAATAGGGACTTTCC
ATTGACGTCAATGGGTGGAGTATTTACGGTAAACTGCCCACTTGGCAGTACATCAAGTGTATCATATGCC
AAGTACGCCCCCTATTGACGTCAATGACGGTAAATGGCCCGCCTGGCATTATGCCCAGTACATGACCTTA
TGGGACTTTCCTACTTGGCAGTACATCTACGTATTAGTCATCGCTATTACCATGGTGATGCGGTTTTGGC
AGTACATCAATGGGCGTGGATAGCGGTTTGACTCACGGGGATTTCCAAGTCTCCACCCCATTGACGTCAA
TGGGAGTTTGTTTTGGCACCAAAATCAACGGGACTTTCCAAAATGTCGTAACAACTCCGCCCCATTGACG
CAAATGGGCGGTAGGCGTGTACGGTGGGAGGTCTATATAAGCAGAGCTCTCTGGCTAACTAGAGAACCCA
CTGCTTACTGGCTTATCGAAATTAATACGACTCACTATAGGGAGACCCAAGCTTGGTACCGAGCTCGGAT
CCACTAGTAACGGCCGCCAGTGTGCTGGAATTCGCCACCATGGACACCTACAGGTACATCGGTGGGGGCG
CGCCAACTCAAGACGAGTTCACCCAACTCTCCCAATCAATCGCCGAGTTCCACACGTACCAACTCGGTAA
CGGCCGTTGCTCATCTCTCCTAGCTCAGCGAATCCACGCGCCGCCGGAAACAGTATGGTCCGTGGTGAGA
CGTTTCGATAGGCCACAGATTTACAAACACTTCATCAAAAGCTGTAACGTGAGTGAAGATTTCGAGATGC
GAGTGGGATGCACGCGCGACGTGAACGTGATAAGTGGATTACCGGCGAATACGTCTCGAGAGAGATTAGA
TCTGTTGGACGATGATCGGAGAGTGACTGGGTTTAGTATAACCGGTGGTGAACATAGGCTGAGGAATTAT
AAATCGGTTACGACGGTTCATAGATTTGAGAAAGAAGAAGAAGAAGAAAGGATCTGGACCGTTGTTTTGG
AATCTTATGTTGTTGATGTACCGGAAGGTAATTCGGAGGAAGATACGAGATTGTTTGCTGATACGGTTAT
TAGATTGAATCTTCAGAAACTTGCTTCGATCACTGAAGCTATGAACGGATCCGGAAGTGGAGAAAGCTTG
TTTAAGGGACCACGTGATTACAACCCGATATCGAGCACCATTTGTCACTTGACGAATGAATCTGATGGGC
ACACAACATCGTTGTATGGTATTGGATTTGGTCCCTTCATCATTACAAACAAGCACTTGTTTAGAAGAAA
TAATGGAACACTGTTGGTCCAATCACTACATGGTGTATTCAAGGTCAAGAACACCACGACTTTGCAACAA
CACCTCATTGATGGGAGGGACATGATAATTATTCGCATGCCTAAGGATTTCCCACCATTTCCTCAAAAGC
TGAAATTTAGAGAGCCACAAAGGGAAGAGCGCATATGTCTTGTGACAACCAACTTCCAAACTTAAACTAG
TGCGGCCGCCTGCAGCTCGAGCATGCATCTAGAGGGCCCTATTCTATAGTGTCACCTAAATGCTAGAGCT
CGCTGATCAGCCTCGACTGTGCCTTCTAGTTGCCAGCCATCTGTTGTTTGCCCCTCCCCCGTGCCTTCCT
TGACCCTGGAAGGTGCCACTCCCACTGTCCTTTCCTAATAAAATGAGGAAATTGCATCGCATTGTCTGAG
TAGGTGTCATTCTATTCTGGGGGGTGGGGTGGGGCAGGACAGCAAGGGGGAGGATTGGGAAGACAATAGC
AGGCATGCTGGGGATGCGGTGGGCTCTATGGCTTCTGAGGCGGAAAGAACCAGCTGGGGCTCTAGGGGGT
ATCCCC
[124 nt withheld, positions 2247-2370]
C
[91 nt withheld, positions 2372-2462]
A
[49 nt withheld, positions 2464-2512]
CCTTTGACGTTGGAGTCCACGTTCTTT
[37 nt withheld, positions 2540-2576]
ACCCTATCTCGGTCTATTCTTTTGATTTATAAGGGATTTTGCCGATTTCGGCCTATTGGTTAAAAAATGA
GCTGATTTAACAAAAATTTAACGCGAATTAATTCTGTGGAATGTGTGTCAGTTAGGGTGTGGAAAGTCCC
CAGGCTCCCCAGCAGGCAGAAGTATGCAAAGCATGCATCTCAATTAGTCAGCAACCAGGTGTGGAAAGTC
CCCAGGCTCCCCAGCAGGCAGAAGTATGCAAAGCATGCATCTCAATTAGTCAGCAACCATAGTCCCGCCC
CTAACTCCGCCCATCCCGCCCCTAACTCCGCCCAGTTCCGCCCATTCTCCGCCCCATGGCTGACTAATTT
TTTTTATTTATGCAGAGGCCGAGGCCGCCTCTGCCTCTGAGCTATTCCAGAAGTAGTGAGGAGGCTTTTT
TGGAGGCCTAGGCTTTTGCAAAAAGCTCCCGGGAGCTTGTATATCCATTTTCGGATCTGATCAAGAGACA
GGATGAGGATCGTTTCGCATGATTGAACAAGATGGATTGCACGCAGGTTCTCCGGCCGCTTGGGTGGAGA
GGCTATTCGGCTATGACTGGGCACAACAGACAATCGGCTGCTCTGATGCCGCCGTGTTCCGGCTGTCAGC
GCAGGGGCGCCCGGTTCTTTTTGTCAAGACCGACCTGTCCGGTGCCCTGAATGAACTGCAGGACGAGGCA
GCGCGGCTATCGTGGCTGGCCACGACGGGCGTTCCTTGCGCAGCTGTGCTCGACGTTGTCACTGAAGCGG
GAAGGGACTGGCTGCTATTGGGCGAAGTGCCGGGGCAGGATCTCCTGTCATCTCACCTTGCTCCTGCCGA
GAAAGTATCCATCATGGCTGATGCAATGCGGCGGCTGCATACGCTTGATCCGGCTACCTGCCCATTCGAC
CACCAAGCGAAACATCGCATCGAGCGAGCACGTACTCGGATGGAAGCCGGTCTTGTCGATCAGGATGATC
TGGACGAAGAGCATCAGGGGCTCGCGCCAGCCGAACTGTTCGCCAGGCTCAAGGCGCGCATGCCCGACGG
CGAGGATCTCGTCGTGACCCATGGCGATGCCTGCTTGCCGAATATCATGGTGGAAAATGGCCGCTTTTCT
GGATTCATCGACTGTGGCCGGCTGGGTGTGGCGGACCGCTATCAGGACATAGCGTTGGCTACCCGTGATA
TTGCTGAAGAGCTTGGCGGCGAATGGGCTGACCGCTTCCTCGTGCTTTACGGTATCGCCGCTCCCGATTC
GCAGCGCATCGCCTTCTATCGCCTTCTTGACGAGTTCTTCTGAGCGGGACTCTGGGGTTCGAAATGACCG
ACCAAGCGACGCCCAACCTGCCATCACGAGATTTCGATTCCACCGCCGCCTTCTATGAAAGGTTGGGCTT
CGGAATCGTTTTCCGGGACGCCGGCTGGATGATCCTCCAGCGCGGGGATCTCATGCTGGAGTTCTTCGCC
CACCCCAACTTGTTTATTGCAGCTTATAATGGTTACAAATAAAGCAATAGCATCACAAATTTCACAAATA
AAGCATTTTTTTCACTGCATTCTAGTTGTGGTTTGTCCAAACTCATCAATGTATCTTATCATGTCTGTAT
ACCGTCGACCTCTAGCTAGAGCTTGGCGTAATCATGGTCATAGCTGTTTCCTGTGTGAAATTGTTATCCG
CTCACAATTCCACACAACATACGAGCCGGAAGCATAAAGTGTAAAGCCTGGGGTGCCTAATGAGTGAGCT
AACTCACATTAATTGCGTTGCGCTCACTGCCCGCTTTCCAGTCGGGAAACCTGTCGTGCCAGCTGCATTA
ATGAATCGGCCAACGCGCGGGGAGAGGCGGTTTGCGTATTGGGCGCTCTTCCGCTTCCTCGCTCACTGAC
TCGCTGCGCTCGGTCGTTCGGCTGCGGCGAGCGGTATCAGCTCACTCAAAGGCGGTAATACGGTTATCCA
CAGAATCAGGGGATAACGCAGGAAAGAACATGTGAGCAAAAGGCCAGCAAAAGGCCAGGAACCGTAAAAA
GGCCGCGTTGCTGGCGTTTTTCCATAGGCTCCGCCCCCCTGACGAGCATCACAAAAATCGACGCTCAAGT
CAGAGGTGGCGAAACCCGACAGGACTATAAAGATACCAGGCGTTTCCCCCTGGAAGCTCCCTCGTGCGCT
CTCCTGTTCCGACCCTGCCGCTTACCGGATACCTGTCCGCCTTTCTCCCTTCGGGAAGCGTGGCGCTTTC
TCATAGCTCACGCTGTAGGTATCTCAGTTCGGTGTAGGTCGTTCGCTCCAAGCTGGGCTGTGTGCACGAA
CCCCCCGTTCAGCCCGACCGCTGCGCCTTATCCGGTAACTATCGTCTTGAGTCCAACCCGGTAAGACACG
ACTTATCGCCACTGGCAGCAGCCACTGGTAACAGGATTAGCAGAGCGAGGTATGTAGGCGGTGCTACAGA
GTTCTTGAAGTGGTGGCCTAACTACGGCTACACTAGAAGAACAGTATTTGGTATCTGCGCTCTGCTGAAG
CCAGTTACCTTCGGAAAAAGAGTTGGTAGCTCTTGATCCGGCAAACAAACCACCGCTGGTAGCGGTGGTT
TTTTTGTTTGCAAGCAGCAGATTACGCGCAGAAAAAAAGGATCTCAAGAAGATCCTTTGATCTTTTCTAC
GGGGTCTGACGCTCAGTGGAACGAAAACTCACGTTAAGGGATTTTGGTCATGAGATTATCAAAAAGGATC
TTCACCTAGATCCTTTTAAATTAAAAATGAAGTTTTAAATCAATCTAAAGTATATATGAGTAAACTTGGT
CTGACAGTTACCAATGCTTAATCAGTGAGGCACCTATCTCAGCGATCTGTCTATTTCGTTCATCCATAGT
TGCCTGACTCCCCGTCGTGTAGATAACTACGATACGGGAGGGCTTACCATCTGGCCCCAGTGCTGCAATG
ATACCGCGAGACCCACGCTCACCGGCTCCAGATTTATCAGCAATAAACCAGCCAGCCGGAAGGGCCGAGC
GCAGAAGTGGTCCTGCAACTTTATCCGCCTCCATCCAGTCTATTAATTGTTGCCGGGAAGCTAGAGTAAG
TAGTTCGCCAGTTAATAGTTTGCGCAACGTTGTTGCCATTGCTACAGGCATCGTGGTGTCACGCTCGTCG
TTTGGTATGGCTTCATTCAGCTCCGGTTCCCAACGATCAAGGCGAGTTACATGATCCCCCATGTTGTGCA
AAAAAGCGGTTAGCTCCTTCGGTCCTCCGATCGTTGTCAGAAGTAAGTTGGCCGCAGTGTTATCACTCAT
GGTTATGGCAGCACTGCATAATTCTCTTACTGTCATGCCATCCGTAAGATGCTTTTCTGTGACTGGTGAG
TACTCAACCAAGTCATTCTGAGAATAGTGTATGCGGCGACCGAGTTGCTCTTGCCCGGCGTCAATACGGG
ATAATACCGCGCCACATAGCAGAACTTTAAAAGTGCTCATCATTGGAAAACGTTCTTCGGGGCGAAAACT
CTCAAGGATCTTACCGCTGTTGAGATCCAGTTCGATGTAACCCACTCGTGCACCCAACTGATCTTCAGCA
TCTTTTACTTTCACCAGCGTTTCTGGGTGAGCAAAAACAGGAAGGCAAAATGCCGCAAAAAAGGGAATAA
GGGCGACACGGAAATGTTGAATACTCATACTCTTCCTTTTTCAATATTATTGAAGCATTTATCAGGGTTA
TTGTCTCATGAGCGGATACATATTTGAATGTATTTAGAAAAATAAACAAATAGGGGTTCCGCGCACATTT
CCCCGAAAAGTGCCACCTGACGTC
